>Addgene plasmid #35146 | p6653 MSCV-P C-Flag HA 92E7-Kozak | addgene partial sequence | sequence record 44429 | MSCV-rev 5'-CAGCGGGGCTGCTAAAGCGCATGC-3'
CTCCCCTACCCGGTAGAATTCTAGGCGTAGTCGGGCACGTCGTAGGGGTATCCTCCAGCGGCCGACTTGT
CATCGTCGTCCTTGTAGTCCTCGAGTTCGAACCGCGGGCCCTCTAGATCAACCACTTTGTACAAGAAAGT
TGGTCTGCCATTTTTGCAGTCAGGACACAGCAACGCTATTTCTTCAAGAAGTAGGTCTTGCAGAGTTCTA
ATTCCAAATTGGGTACACGATGCAAAAATTCGAAGCTTAATTCCGCAGCCACCACACGAGGAAACTATCT
TGTAGTCTATTCTTTGAGGTGCAGGCTCCTCCTCCTGATTTTCTGACAAGTCTTCGTCACAATGCAGGTC
AATGGGCTGGACAAGGTCTTGCAGATCCAGCACAATATCTGGTATAGTAGCCTGTTTCCCAATCATGGTG
CCAACTTTTTTGTACAAACTTGTTGATAGCTTAACTAGCCAGCTTGGGTCTCCCTATAGTGAGTCGTATT
AGATCTAATTCCGGCGCCTAGAGAAGGAGTGAGGGCTGGATAAAGGGAGGATCGAGGCGGGGTCGAACGA
GGAGGTTCAAGGGGGAGAGACGGGGCGGATGGAGGAAGAGGAGGCGGAGGCTTAGGGTGTACAAAGGGCT
TGACCCAGGGAGGGGGGTCAAAAGCCAAGGCTTCCCAGGTCACGATGT
