[The description below was written by a language model from this plasmid's Addgene catalogue record.]
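Description:
p6653 MSCV-P C-Flag HA 92E7-Kozak is a retroviral mammalian expression plasmid built on the MSCV-P C-Flag-HA backbone (about 8.7 kb without insert), a murine stem cell virus-based vector. It is propagated in E. coli under ampicillin selection, and it carries a puromycin marker for selecting transduced or transfected mammalian cells. In MSCV-type vectors the viral long terminal repeats flank the payload, with the 5′ LTR normally driving transcription and a packaging signal allowing the RNA genome to be packaged into retroviral particles when the viral proteins are supplied in trans. No feature table accompanies this record, however, so the exact promoter arrangement, the origin of replication and the element driving puromycin resistance are not explicitly stated.

The insert is the E7 open reading frame of human papillomavirus type 92, roughly 300 bp, introduced by Gateway recombination cloning. The backbone supplies tandem FLAG and HA epitope tags that are fused to the C terminus of E7, and the name indicates that a Kozak consensus was included upstream of the start codon to support efficient translation initiation. The dual tag allows detection of the small viral oncoprotein by immunoblotting and, in particular, sequential or single-step affinity purification of E7 together with associated cellular proteins.

The associated study was a systematic survey of interactions between host cell proteins and E7 proteins from diverse HPV types. This fits a use in generating stable, puromycin-selected cell lines expressing tagged HPV92 E7 for identifying its binding partners and comparing them with those of E7 from other papillomaviruses.
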