Addgene plasmid #35146: p6653 MSCV-P C-Flag HA 92E7-Kozak
Depositing lab: Peter Howley. Depositing organization: Harvard Medical School. Publication: Systematic identification of interactions between host cell proteins and E7 oncoproteins from diverse human papillomaviruses. White EA, Sowa ME, Tan MJ, Jeudy S, Hayes SD, Santha S, Munger K, Harper JW, Howley PM. Proc Natl Acad Sci U S A. 2012 Jan 9. 10.1073/pnas.1116776109 PubMed 22232672.
Backbone
  Vector backbone: MSCV-P C-Flag-HA
  Backbone size w/o insert (bp): 8700
  Vector type: Mammalian Expression, Retroviral
  Selectable markers: Puromycin
Growth in bacteria
  Bacterial resistance: Ampicillin, 100 μg/mL
  Growth temperature: 37°C
  Growth strain: DH5alpha
  Copy number: Unknown
Gene/Insert
  Gene/Insert name: HPV92 E7
  Species: Human papillomavirus type 92
  Insert size (bp): 300
  Tag / fusion protein: FLAG (C terminal on backbone); HA (C terminal on backbone)
  Cloning method: Gateway Cloning
  Sequencing primers: 5′ 5' CTACATCGTGACCTGGGAAGC 3'; 3′ MSCV-rev
Terms and licenses: Academic/Nonprofit Terms; Industry Terms: Not Available to Industry
How to cite: p6653 MSCV-P C-Flag HA 92E7-Kozak was a gift from Peter Howley (Addgene plasmid # 35146 ; http://n2t.net/addgene:35146 ; RRID:Addgene_35146)
